Addgene plasmid #222601: MAC3-C-GFP
Purpose: Expression of MAC3-tagged GFP (C-terminal)
Depositing lab: Markku Varjosalo. Depositing organization: University of Helsinki, Institute of Biotechnology. Publication: Analyzing Protein Interactions by MAC-Tag Approaches. Liu X, Salokas K, Keskitalo S, Martinez-Botia P, Varjosalo M. Methods Mol Biol. 2023;2690:281-297. doi: 10.1007/978-1-0716-3327-4_24. PubMed 37450155.
Backbone
  Vector backbone: MAC3-tag-C (Addgene #185481)
  Vector type: Mammalian Expression, Bacterial Expression
Growth in bacteria
  Bacterial resistance: Ampicillin, 100 μg/mL
  Growth temperature: 37°C
  Growth strain: DH5alpha
  Copy number: High Copy
Gene/Insert
  Gene/Insert name: EGFP
  Species: Synthetic
  Insert size (bp): 717
  Promoter: CMV
  Tag / fusion protein: MAC3 (C terminal on insert)
  Cloning method: Gateway Cloning
Terms and licenses: Academic/Nonprofit Terms; Industry Terms
How to cite: MAC3-C-GFP was a gift from Markku Varjosalo (Addgene plasmid # 222601 ; http://n2t.net/addgene:222601 ; RRID:Addgene_222601)
