[The description below was written by a language model from this plasmid's Addgene catalogue record and pLannotate feature annotations shown in this document.]
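Description:
MAC3-C-GFP is a 6.6 kb mammalian expression plasmid built by Gateway recombination of an EGFP coding sequence (717 bp, synthetic) into the MAC3-tag-C destination backbone. It is maintained in E. coli through a high-copy ColE1/pUC-type origin and an ampicillin resistance gene (β-lactamase with its own promoter). Fragments of an f1 origin, a lac promoter/operator region and a pBR322 bom site are also annotated as backbone remnants.

Expression is driven by the CMV immediate-early enhancer and promoter. Short annotated matches to tet-operator-containing promoters lie directly downstream, which suggests a tetracycline-regulatable CMV/TetO arrangement, although the catalogue entry lists only CMV. EGFP sits between attB1 and attB2, the scars left by Gateway cloning. It is followed in the same orientation by the C-terminal MAC3 tag, and the transcript ends at a bGH polyadenylation signal. Within the tag region the annotation detects a partial match to BioID2, the promiscuous biotin ligase derived from Aquifex aeolicus. This fits a tag designed for proximity-dependent biotinylation, but the record does not spell out the tag's full composition.

Downstream, an FRT site directly precedes a hygromycin resistance gene that has an SV40 poly(A) signal but no complete annotated promoter. This layout is characteristic of FLP-mediated, single-copy integration into a host cell line carrying a matching FRT site, where correct insertion activates hygromycin resistance. The record itself does not name a host line.

The stated purpose is expression of C-terminally MAC3-tagged GFP. In the protein interaction analysis addressed by the associated publication, such a construct would typically serve as a non-specific control bait, though the record does not state this role.
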