Features (pLannotate 1.2.2; 24 found; start..end, strand, type, name):
     10..389     +  enhancer       CMV enhancer: human cytomegalovirus immediate early enhancer
    390..593     +  promoter       CMV promoter: human cytomegalovirus (CMV) immediate early promoter
    595..614     +  promoter       PLtetO-1 promoter (fragment): modified phage lambda PL promoter with tet operator sites (Lutz and Bujard, 1997)
    616..635     +  promoter       PLtetO-1 promoter (fragment): modified phage lambda PL promoter with tet operator sites (Lutz and Bujard, 1997)
    643..676     +  promoter       TRE3GV promoter (fragment): 3rd-generation Tet-responsive promoter that can be activated by binding of Tet-On® 3G, optimized for retroviral and lentiviral vectors
    811..835     +  protein_bind   attB1: mutant version of attB; recombination site for the Gateway® BP reaction BP Clonase™
    841..1557    +  CDS            EGFP: EGFP is a basic (constitutively fluorescent) green fluorescent protein published in 1996, derived from Aequorea victoria. It is reported to be a rapidly-maturing weak dimer with moderate acid sensitivity.
   1559..1583    -  protein_bind   attB2: mutant version of attB; recombination site for the Gateway® BP reaction BP Clonase™
   1774..2283    +  CDS            BioID2 (fragment): promiscuous R40G mutant of a biotin protein ligase from Aquifex aeolicus (Kim et al., 2016)
   2333..2557    +  polyA_signal   bGH poly(A) signal: bovine growth hormone polyadenylation signal
   2561..2582    +  promoter       SV40 promoter (fragment): SV40 enhancer and early promoter
   2603..2836    +  rep_origin     f1 ori (fragment) (sequence partly withheld): f1 bacteriophage origin of replication; arrow indicates direction of (+) strand synthesis
   2841..2888    +  protein_bind   FRT: FLP-mediated recombination occurs in the 8-bp core sequence TCTAGAAA (Turan and Bode, 2011). FLP recombinase from the Saccharomyces cerevisiae 2μ plasmid
   2896..3918    +  CDS            HygR: aminoglycoside phosphotransferase from E. coli; aph(4)-Ia; confers resistance to hygromycin
   3928..4053    +  CDS            ble (fragment): BLE_KLEPN - Experimental evidence at protein level: Swiss-Prot protein existence level 1. Binding protein with a strong affinity to the bleomycin family of antibiotics. Binds to CL990; an antimitotic-antibiotic compound. From Klebsiella pneumoniae.
   4048..4169    +  polyA_signal   SV40 poly(A) signal: SV40 polyadenylation signal
   4242..4258    -  protein_bind   lac operator: The lac repressor binds to the lac operator to inhibit transcription in E. coli. This inhibition can be relieved by adding lactose or isopropyl-β-D-thiogalactopyranoside (IPTG). lac repressor encoded by lacI
   4266..4296    -  promoter       lac promoter: promoter for the E. coli lac operon
   4311..4332    -  protein_bind   CAP binding site: CAP binding activates transcription in the presence of cAMP. E. coli catabolite activator protein
   4345..4437    -  CDS            lacI (fragment): lac repressor; lacI; The lac repressor binds to the lac operator to inhibit transcription in E. coli. This inhibition can be relieved by adding lactose or isopropyl-β-D-thiogalactopyranoside (IPTG).
   4620..5208    -  rep_origin     ori: high-copy-number ColE1/pMB1/pBR322/pUC origin of replication
   5379..6239    -  CDS            AmpR: β-lactamase; bla; confers resistance to ampicillin, carbenicillin, and related antibiotics
   6240..6344    -  promoter       AmpR promoter: bla
   6403..6455    -  misc_feature   bom (fragment): basis of mobility region from pBR322
>Addgene plasmid #222601 | MAC3-C-GFP | addgene full sequence | sequence record 441419 | Addgene NGS Result
ATACGCGTTGACATTGATTATTGACTAGTTATTAATAGTAATCAATTACGGGGTCATTAGTTCATAGCCC
ATATATGGAGTTCCGCGTTACATAACTTACGGTAAATGGCCCGCCTGGCTGACCGCCCAACGACCCCCGC
CCATTGACGTCAATAATGACGTATGTTCCCATAGTAACGCCAATAGGGACTTTCCATTGACGTCAATGGG
TGGAGTATTTACGGTAAACTGCCCACTTGGCAGTACATCAAGTGTATCATATGCCAAGTACGCCCCCTAT
TGACGTCAATGACGGTAAATGGCCCGCCTGGCATTATGCCCAGTACATGACCTTATGGGACTTTCCTACT
TGGCAGTACATCTACGTATTAGTCATCGCTATTACCATGGTGATGCGGTTTTGGCAGTACATCAATGGGC
GTGGATAGCGGTTTGACTCACGGGGATTTCCAAGTCTCCACCCCATTGACGTCAATGGGAGTTTGTTTTG
GCACCAAAATCAACGGGACTTTCCAAAATGTCGTAACAACTCCGCCCCATTGACGCAAATGGGCGGTAGG
CGTGTACGGTGGGAGGTCTATATAAGCAGAGCTCTCCCTATCAGTGATAGAGATCTCCCTATCAGTGATA
GAGATCGTCGACGAGCTCGTTTAGTGAACCGTCAGATCGCCTGGAGACGCCATCCACGCTGTTTTGACCT
CCATAGAAGACACCGGGACCGATCCAGCCTCCGGACTCTAGCGTTTAAACTTAAGCTTGGTACCGAGCTC
GGATCCACTAGTCCAGTGTGGTGGAATTCTGCAGATATCAACAAGTTTGTACAAAAAAGCAGGCTTCAAC
ATGGTGAGCAAGGGCGAGGAGCTGTTCACCGGGGTGGTGCCCATCCTGGTCGAGCTGGACGGCGACGTAA
ACGGCCACAAGTTCAGCGTGTCCGGCGAGGGCGAGGGCGATGCCACCTACGGCAAGCTGACCCTGAAGTT
CATCTGCACCACCGGCAAGCTGCCCGTGCCCTGGCCCACCCTCGTGACCACCCTGACCTACGGCGTGCAG
TGCTTCAGCCGCTACCCCGACCACATGAAGCAGCACGACTTCTTCAAGTCCGCCATGCCCGAAGGCTACG
TCCAGGAGCGCACCATCTTCTTCAAGGACGACGGCAACTACAAGACCCGCGCCGAGGTGAAGTTCGAGGG
CGACACCCTGGTGAACCGCATCGAGCTGAAGGGCATCGACTTCAAGGAGGACGGCAACATCCTGGGGCAC
AAGCTGGAGTACAACTACAACAGCCACAACGTCTATATCATGGCCGACAAGCAGAAGAACGGCATCAAGG
TGAACTTCAAGATCCGCCACAACATCGAGGACGGCAGCGTGCAGCTCGCCGACCACTACCAGCAGAACAC
CCCCATCGGCGACGGCCCCGTGCTGCTGCCCGACAACCACTACCTGAGCACCCAGTCCGCCCTGAGCAAA
GACCCCAACGAGAAGCGCGATCACATGGTCCTGCTGGAGTTCGTGACCGCCGCCGGGATCACTCTCGGCA
TGGACGAGCTGTACAAGGACCCAGCTTTCTTGTACAAAGTGGTTGATATCAAGGCCGCCGACATCACCAG
CCTGTACAAGAAAGTGGGGTGGAGCCATCCCCAGTTCGAGAAGGGCGGAGGATCTGGCGGCGGAAGCGGC
GGAGGAAGCTGGTCCCACCCTCAGTTTGAGAAAGGCACCGAGCTGGGCAGCACCATGGCCAGCTACCCCT
ACGACGTGCCCGACTACGCCGACTTCAAGAACCTGATCTGGCTGAAGGAGGTGGACAGCACCCAGGAGAG
ACTGAAGGAGTGGAACGTGTCCTACGGCACCGCCCTGGTGGCCGACAGACAGACCAAGGGCAGAGGCGGC
CCGGGCAGAAAGTGGCTGAGCCAGGAGGGCGGCCTGTACTTCAGCTTCCTGCTGAACCCCAAGGAGTTCG
AGAACCTGCTGCAGCTGCCCCTGGTGCTGGGCCTGAGCGTGAGCGAGGCCCTGGAGGAGATCACCGAGAT
CCCCTTCAGCCTGAAGTGGCCCAACGACGTGTACTTCCAGGAGAAGAAGGTGAGCGGCGTGCTGTGCGAG
CTGAGCAAGGACAAGCTGATCGTGGGCATCGGCATCAACGTGAACCAGAGAGAGATCCCCGAGGAGATCA
AGGACAGAGCCACCACCCTGTACGAGATCACCGGCAAGGACTGGGACAGAAAGGAGGTGCTGCTGAAGGT
GCTGAAGAGAATCAGCGAGAACCTGAAGAAGTTCAAGGAGAAGTGATGACTCGAGTCTAGAGGGCCCGTT
TAAACCCGCTGATCAGCCTCGACTGTGCCTTCTAGTTGCCAGCCATCTGTTGTTTGCCCCTCCCCCGTGC
CTTCCTTGACCCTGGAAGGTGCCACTCCCACTGTCCTTTCCTAATAAAATGAGGAAATTGCATCGCATTG
TCTGAGTAGGTGTCATTCTATTCTGGGGGGTGGGGTGGGGCAGGACAGCAAGGGGGAGGATTGGGAAGAC
AATAGCAGGCATGCTGGGGATGCGGTGGGCTCTATGGCTTCTGAGGCGGAAAGAACCAGCTGGGGCTCTA
GGGGGTATCCCC
[124 nt withheld, positions 2603-2726]
C
[91 nt withheld, positions 2728-2818]
AGGGTGATGGTTCACGTACCTAGAAGTTCCTATTCCGAAGTTCCTATTCTCTAGAAAGTATAGGAACTTC
CTTGGCCAAAAAGCCTGAACTCACCGCGACGTCTGTCGAGAAGTTTCTGATCGAAAAGTTCGACAGCGTC
TCCGACCTGATGCAGCTCTCGGAGGGCGAAGAATCTCGTGCTTTCAGCTTCGATGTAGGAGGGCGTGGAT
ATGTCCTGCGGGTAAATAGCTGCGCCGATGGTTTCTACAAAGATCGTTATGTTTATCGGCACTTTGCATC
GGCCGCGCTCCCGATTCCGGAAGTGCTTGACATTGGGGAATTCAGCGAGAGCCTGACCTATTGCATCTCC
CGCCGTGCACAGGGTGTCACGTTGCAAGACCTGCCTGAAACCGAACTGCCCGCTGTTCTGCAGCCGGTCG
CGGAGGCCATGGATGCGATCGCTGCGGCCGATCTTAGCCAGACGAGCGGGTTCGGCCCATTCGGACCGCA
AGGAATCGGTCAATACACTACATGGCGTGATTTCATATGCGCGATTGCTGATCCCCATGTGTATCACTGG
CAAACTGTGATGGACGACACCGTCAGTGCGTCCGTCGCGCAGGCTCTCGATGAGCTGATGCTTTGGGCCG
AGGACTGCCCCGAAGTCCGGCACCTCGTGCACGCGGATTTCGGCTCCAACAATGTCCTGACGGACAATGG
CCGCATAACAGCGGTCATTGACTGGAGCGAGGCGATGTTCGGGGATTCCCAATACGAGGTCGCCAACATC
TTCTTCTGGAGGCCGTGGTTGGCTTGTATGGAGCAGCAGACGCGCTACTTCGAGCGGAGGCATCCGGAGC
TTGCAGGATCGCCGCGGCTCCGGGCGTATATGCTCCGCATTGGTCTTGACCAACTCTATCAGAGCTTGGT
TGACGGCAATTTCGATGATGCAGCTTGGGCGCAGGGTCGATGCGACGCAATCGTCCGATCCGGAGCCGGG
ACTGTCGGGCGTACACAAATCGCCCGCAGAAGCGCGGCCGTCTGGACCGATGGCTGTGTAGAAGTACTCG
CCGATAGTGGAAACCGACGCCCCAGCACTCGTCCGAGGGCAAAGGAATAGCACGTACTACGAGATTTCGA
TTCCACCGCCGCCTTCTATGAAAGGTTGGGCTTCGGAATCGTTTTCCGGGACGCCGGCTGGATGATCCTC
CAGCGCGGGGATCTCATGCTGGAGTTCTTCGCCCACCCCAACTTGTTTATTGCAGCTTATAATGGTTACA
AATAAAGCAATAGCATCACAAATTTCACAAATAAAGCATTTTTTTCACTGCATTCTAGTTGTGGTTTGTC
CAAACTCATCAATGTATCTTATCATGTCTGTATACCGTCGACCTCTAGCTAGAGCTTGGCGTAATCATGG
TCATAGCTGTTTCCTGTGTGAAATTGTTATCCGCTCACAATTCCACACAACATACGAGCCGGAAGCATAA
AGTGTAAAGCCTGGGGTGCCTAATGAGTGAGCTAACTCACATTAATTGCGTTGCGCTCACTGCCCGCTTT
CCAGTCGGGAAACCTGTCGTGCCAGCTGCATTAATGAATCGGCCAACGCGCGGGGAGAGGCGGTTTGCGT
ATTGGGCGCTCTTCCGCTTCCTCGCTCACTGACTCGCTGCGCTCGGTCGTTCGGCTGCGGCGAGCGGTAT
CAGCTCACTCAAAGGCGGTAATACGGTTATCCACAGAATCAGGGGATAACGCAGGAAAGAACATGTGAGC
AAAAGGCCAGCAAAAGGCCAGGAACCGTAAAAAGGCCGCGTTGCTGGCGTTTTTCCATAGGCTCCGCCCC
CCTGACGAGCATCACAAAAATCGACGCTCAAGTCAGAGGTGGCGAAACCCGACAGGACTATAAAGATACC
AGGCGTTTCCCCCTGGAAGCTCCCTCGTGCGCTCTCCTGTTCCGACCCTGCCGCTTACCGGATACCTGTC
CGCCTTTCTCCCTTCGGGAAGCGTGGCGCTTTCTCATAGCTCACGCTGTAGGTATCTCAGTTCGGTGTAG
GTCGTTCGCTCCAAGCTGGGCTGTGTGCACGAACCCCCCGTTCAGCCCGACCGCTGCGCCTTATCCGGTA
ACTATCGTCTTGAGTCCAACCCGGTAAGACACGACTTATCGCCACTGGCAGCAGCCACTGGTAACAGGAT
TAGCAGAGCGAGGTATGTAGGCGGTGCTACAGAGTTCTTGAAGTGGTGGCCTAACTACGGCTACACTAGA
AGAACAGTATTTGGTATCTGCGCTCTGCTGAAGCCAGTTACCTTCGGAAAAAGAGTTGGTAGCTCTTGAT
CCGGCAAACAAACCACCGCTGGTAGCGGTGGTTTTTTTGTTTGCAAGCAGCAGATTACGCGCAGAAAAAA
AGGATCTCAAGAAGATCCTTTGATCTTTTCTACGGGGTCTGACGCTCAGTGGAACGAAAACTCACGTTAA
GGGATTTTGGTCATGAGATTATCAAAAAGGATCTTCACCTAGATCCTTTTAAATTAAAAATGAAGTTTTA
AATCAATCTAAAGTATATATGAGTAAACTTGGTCTGACAGTTACCAATGCTTAATCAGTGAGGCACCTAT
CTCAGCGATCTGTCTATTTCGTTCATCCATAGTTGCCTGACTCCCCGTCGTGTAGATAACTACGATACGG
GAGGGCTTACCATCTGGCCCCAGTGCTGCAATGATACCGCGAGACCCACGCTCACCGGCTCCAGATTTAT
CAGCAATAAACCAGCCAGCCGGAAGGGCCGAGCGCAGAAGTGGTCCTGCAACTTTATCCGCCTCCATCCA
GTCTATTAATTGTTGCCGGGAAGCTAGAGTAAGTAGTTCGCCAGTTAATAGTTTGCGCAACGTTGTTGCC
ATTGCTACAGGCATCGTGGTGTCACGCTCGTCGTTTGGTATGGCTTCATTCAGCTCCGGTTCCCAACGAT
CAAGGCGAGTTACATGATCCCCCATGTTGTGCAAAAAAGCGGTTAGCTCCTTCGGTCCTCCGATCGTTGT
CAGAAGTAAGTTGGCCGCAGTGTTATCACTCATGGTTATGGCAGCACTGCATAATTCTCTTACTGTCATG
CCATCCGTAAGATGCTTTTCTGTGACTGGTGAGTACTCAACCAAGTCATTCTGAGAATAGTGTATGCGGC
GACCGAGTTGCTCTTGCCCGGCGTCAATACGGGATAATACCGCGCCACATAGCAGAACTTTAAAAGTGCT
CATCATTGGAAAACGTTCTTCGGGGCGAAAACTCTCAAGGATCTTACCGCTGTTGAGATCCAGTTCGATG
TAACCCACTCGTGCACCCAACTGATCTTCAGCATCTTTTACTTTCACCAGCGTTTCTGGGTGAGCAAAAA
CAGGAAGGCAAAATGCCGCAAAAAAGGGAATAAGGGCGACACGGAAATGTTGAATACTCATACTCTTCCT
TTTTCAATATTATTGAAGCATTTATCAGGGTTATTGTCTCATGAGCGGATACATATTTGAATGTATTTAG
AAAAATAAACAAATAGGGGTTCCGCGCACATTTCCCCGAAAAGTGCCACCTGACGTCGACGGATCGGGAG
ATCTCCCGATCCCCTATGGTGCACTCTCAGTACAATCTGCTCTGATGCCGCATAGTTAAGCCAGTATCTG
CTCCCTGCTTGTGTGTTGGAGGTCGCTGAGTAGTGCGCGAGCAAAATTTAAGCTACAACAAGGCAAGGCT
TGACCGACAATTGCATGAAGAATCTGCTTAGGGTTAGGCGTTTTGCGCTGCTTCGCGATGTACGGGCCAG
AT
